>Addgene plasmid #158079 | pcDNA3.1 SARS-CoV-2 N | addgene full sequence | sequence record 314532 | Addgene NGS Result
GACGGATCGGGAGATCTCCCGATCCCCTATGGTGCACTCTCAGTACAATCTGCTCTGATGCCGCATAGTT
AAGCCAGTATCTGCTCCCTGCTTGTGTGTTGGAGGTCGCTGAGTAGTGCGCGAGCAAAATTTAAGCTACA
ACAAGGCAAGGCTTGACCGACAATTGCATGAAGAATCTGCTTAGGGTTAGGCGTTTTGCGCTGCTTCGCG
ATGTACGGGCCAGATATACGCGTTGACATTGATTATTGACTAGTTATTAATAGTAATCAATTACGGGGTC
ATTAGTTCATAGCCCATATATGGAGTTCCGCGTTACATAACTTACGGTAAATGGCCCGCCTGGCTGACCG
CCCAACGACCCCCGCCCATTGACGTCAATAATGACGTATGTTCCCATAGTAACGCCAATAGGGACTTTCC
ATTGACGTCAATGGGTGGAGTATTTACGGTAAACTGCCCACTTGGCAGTACATCAAGTGTATCATATGCC
AAGTACGCCCCCTATTGACGTCAATGACGGTAAATGGCCCGCCTGGCATTATGCCCAGTACATGACCTTA
TGGGACTTTCCTACTTGGCAGTACATCTACGTATTAGTCATCGCTATTACCATGGTGATGCGGTTTTGGC
AGTACATCAATGGGCGTGGATAGCGGTTTGACTCACGGGGATTTCCAAGTCTCCACCCCATTGACGTCAA
TGGGAGTTTGTTTTGGCACCAAAATCAACGGGACTTTCCAAAATGTCGTAACAACTCCGCCCCATTGACG
CAAATGGGCGGTAGGCGTGTACGGTGGGAGGTCTATATAAGCAGAGCTCTCTGGCTAACTAGAGAACCCA
CTGCTTACTGGCTTATCGAAATTAATACGACTCACTATAGGGAGACCCAAGCTGGCTAGCGTTTAAACGG
GCCCTCTAGAGCCACCATGTCTGATAACGGGCCACAAAACCAAAGGAATGCGCCGAGAATTACGTTCGGA
GGGCCAAGCGATAGCACCGGTAGTAATCAGAACGGTGAGAGAAGCGGCGCACGGTCAAAGCAACGGAGAC
CCCAGGGGCTGCCTAATAATACTGCCTCTTGGTTCACCGCGCTGACTCAACACGGTAAGGAGGACCTTAA
GTTTCCGCGAGGACAGGGCGTGCCAATCAACACCAACTCCAGCCCTGATGATCAAATCGGATATTATAGA
AGGGCAACGCGACGAATCCGGGGTGGTGATGGGAAGATGAAGGACCTCAGTCCTCGCTGGTATTTTTATT
ACCTTGGTACGGGACCTGAGGCTGGACTTCCGTATGGTGCTAACAAGGATGGGATTATCTGGGTTGCAAC
CGAAGGAGCTCTGAACACCCCAAAGGATCATATAGGCACGAGAAACCCAGCGAACAACGCTGCAATTGTC
CTGCAACTGCCCCAAGGCACAACCCTCCCCAAAGGCTTTTACGCGGAGGGCTCCAGGGGCGGCTCACAAG
CCTCTTCCCGATCTTCCTCTAGGTCTAGGAACAGCTCTCGAAATTCAACACCCGGTTCCAGCAGAGGTAC
ATCTCCGGCCAGAATGGCTGGAAACGGGGGTGACGCAGCTCTGGCGTTGCTTCTTCTCGATCGACTGAAC
CAGCTGGAAAGTAAAATGTCCGGTAAGGGGCAACAACAACAGGGACAGACCGTAACTAAAAAAAGTGCTG
CTGAGGCCAGCAAGAAGCCACGACAGAAGCGGACGGCGACAAAGGCTTACAACGTAACGCAGGCATTTGG
ACGGCGCGGGCCTGAGCAGACACAAGGAAATTTCGGGGATCAGGAGCTCATTCGGCAGGGCACCGACTAC
AAACATTGGCCACAGATAGCCCAGTTTGCGCCATCTGCAAGTGCTTTTTTCGGTATGTCAAGAATCGGTA
TGGAAGTGACTCCATCAGGCACATGGCTCACCTATACTGGTGCAATCAAGCTCGATGATAAAGACCCTAA
CTTTAAAGATCAGGTCATTCTCCTCAATAAACATATTGACGCCTACAAGACTTTTCCTCCCACAGAGCCG
AAAAAAGATAAGAAGAAGAAGGCCGACGAAACTCAAGCACTGCCGCAGCGCCAAAAAAAGCAACAGACGG
TTACGCTTTTGCCCGCCGCAGACCTGGATGACTTTTCTAAGCAGCTGCAGCAGTCAATGAGCTCAGCTGA
TTCCACTCAGGCGTGAGAATTCCACCACACTGGACTAGTGGATCCGAGCTCGGTACCAAGCTTAAGTTTA
AACCGCTGATCAGCCTCGACTGTGCCTTCTAGTTGCCAGCCATCTGTTGTTTGCCCCTCCCCCGTGCCTT
CCTTGACCCTGGAAGGTGCCACTCCCACTGTCCTTTCCTAATAAAATGAGGAAATTGCATCGCATTGTCT
GAGTAGGTGTCATTCTATTCTGGGGGGTGGGGTGGGGCAGGACAGCAAGGGGGAGGATTGGGAAGACAAT
AGCAGGCATGCTGGGGATGCGGTGGGCTCTATGGCTTCTGAGGCGGAAAGAACCAGCTGGGGCTCTAGGG
GGTATCCCC
[124 nt withheld, positions 2530-2653]
C
[91 nt withheld, positions 2655-2745]
A
[49 nt withheld, positions 2747-2795]
CCTTTGACGTTGGAGTCCACGTTCTTT
[37 nt withheld, positions 2823-2859]
ACCCTATCTCGGTCTATTCTTTTGATTTATAAGGGATTTTGCCGATTTCGGCCTATTGGTTAAAAAATGA
GCTGATTTAACAAAAATTTAACGCGAATTAATTCTGTGGAATGTGTGTCAGTTAGGGTGTGGAAAGTCCC
CAGGCTCCCCAGCAGGCAGAAGTATGCAAAGCATGCATCTCAATTAGTCAGCAACCAGGTGTGGAAAGTC
CCCAGGCTCCCCAGCAGGCAGAAGTATGCAAAGCATGCATCTCAATTAGTCAGCAACCATAGTCCCGCCC
CTAACTCCGCCCATCCCGCCCCTAACTCCGCCCAGTTCCGCCCATTCTCCGCCCCATGGCTGACTAATTT
TTTTTATTTATGCAGAGGCCGAGGCCGCCTCTGCCTCTGAGCTATTCCAGAAGTAGTGAGGAGGCTTTTT
TGGAGGCCTAGGCTTTTGCAAAAAGCTCCCGGGAGCTTGTATATCCATTTTCGGATCTGATCAAGAGACA
GGATGAGGATCGTTTCGCATGATTGAACAAGATGGATTGCACGCAGGTTCTCCGGCCGCTTGGGTGGAGA
GGCTATTCGGCTATGACTGGGCACAACAGACAATCGGCTGCTCTGATGCCGCCGTGTTCCGGCTGTCAGC
GCAGGGGCGCCCGGTTCTTTTTGTCAAGACCGACCTGTCCGGTGCCCTGAATGAACTGCAGGACGAGGCA
GCGCGGCTATCGTGGCTGGCCACGACGGGCGTTCCTTGCGCAGCTGTGCTCGACGTTGTCACTGAAGCGG
GAAGGGACTGGCTGCTATTGGGCGAAGTGCCGGGGCAGGATCTCCTGTCATCTCACCTTGCTCCTGCCGA
GAAAGTATCCATCATGGCTGATGCAATGCGGCGGCTGCATACGCTTGATCCGGCTACCTGCCCATTCGAC
CACCAAGCGAAACATCGCATCGAGCGAGCACGTACTCGGATGGAAGCCGGTCTTGTCGATCAGGATGATC
TGGACGAAGAGCATCAGGGGCTCGCGCCAGCCGAACTGTTCGCCAGGCTCAAGGCGCGCATGCCCGACGG
CGAGGATCTCGTCGTGACCCATGGCGATGCCTGCTTGCCGAATATCATGGTGGAAAATGGCCGCTTTTCT
GGATTCATCGACTGTGGCCGGCTGGGTGTGGCGGACCGCTATCAGGACATAGCGTTGGCTACCCGTGATA
TTGCTGAAGAGCTTGGCGGCGAATGGGCTGACCGCTTCCTCGTGCTTTACGGTATCGCCGCTCCCGATTC
GCAGCGCATCGCCTTCTATCGCCTTCTTGACGAGTTCTTCTGAGCGGGACTCTGGGGTTCGAAATGACCG
ACCAAGCGACGCCCAACCTGCCATCACGAGATTTCGATTCCACCGCCGCCTTCTATGAAAGGTTGGGCTT
CGGAATCGTTTTCCGGGACGCCGGCTGGATGATCCTCCAGCGCGGGGATCTCATGCTGGAGTTCTTCGCC
CACCCCAACTTGTTTATTGCAGCTTATAATGGTTACAAATAAAGCAATAGCATCACAAATTTCACAAATA
AAGCATTTTTTTCACTGCATTCTAGTTGTGGTTTGTCCAAACTCATCAATGTATCTTATCATGTCTGTAT
ACCGTCGACCTCTAGCTAGAGCTTGGCGTAATCATGGTCATAGCTGTTTCCTGTGTGAAATTGTTATCCG
CTCACAATTCCACACAACATACGAGCCGGAAGCATAAAGTGTAAAGCCTGGGGTGCCTAATGAGTGAGCT
AACTCACATTAATTGCGTTGCGCTCACTGCCCGCTTTCCAGTCGGGAAACCTGTCGTGCCAGCTGCATTA
ATGAATCGGCCAACGCGCGGGGAGAGGCGGTTTGCGTATTGGGCGCTCTTCCGCTTCCTCGCTCACTGAC
TCGCTGCGCTCGGTCGTTCGGCTGCGGCGAGCGGTATCAGCTCACTCAAAGGCGGTAATACGGTTATCCA
CAGAATCAGGGGATAACGCAGGAAAGAACATGTGAGCAAAAGGCCAGCAAAAGGCCAGGAACCGTAAAAA
GGCCGCGTTGCTGGCGTTTTTCCATAGGCTCCGCCCCCCTGACGAGCATCACAAAAATCGACGCTCAAGT
CAGAGGTGGCGAAACCCGACAGGACTATAAAGATACCAGGCGTTTCCCCCTGGAAGCTCCCTCGTGCGCT
CTCCTGTTCCGACCCTGCCGCTTACCGGATACCTGTCCGCCTTTCTCCCTTCGGGAAGCGTGGCGCTTTC
TCATAGCTCACGCTGTAGGTATCTCAGTTCGGTGTAGGTCGTTCGCTCCAAGCTGGGCTGTGTGCACGAA
CCCCCCGTTCAGCCCGACCGCTGCGCCTTATCCGGTAACTATCGTCTTGAGTCCAACCCGGTAAGACACG
ACTTATCGCCACTGGCAGCAGCCACTGGTAACAGGATTAGCAGAGCGAGGTATGTAGGCGGTGCTACAGA
GTTCTTGAAGTGGTGGCCTAACTACGGCTACACTAGAAGAACAGTATTTGGTATCTGCGCTCTGCTGAAG
CCAGTTACCTTCGGAAAAAGAGTTGGTAGCTCTTGATCCGGCAAACAAACCACCGCTGGTAGCGGTGGTT
TTTTTGTTTGCAAGCAGCAGATTACGCGCAGAAAAAAAGGATCTCAAGAAGATCCTTTGATCTTTTCTAC
GGGGTCTGACGCTCAGTGGAACGAAAACTCACGTTAAGGGATTTTGGTCATGAGATTATCAAAAAGGATC
TTCACCTAGATCCTTTTAAATTAAAAATGAAGTTTTAAATCAATCTAAAGTATATATGAGTAAACTTGGT
CTGACAGTTACCAATGCTTAATCAGTGAGGCACCTATCTCAGCGATCTGTCTATTTCGTTCATCCATAGT
TGCCTGACTCCCCGTCGTGTAGATAACTACGATACGGGAGGGCTTACCATCTGGCCCCAGTGCTGCAATG
ATACCGCGAGACCCACGCTCACCGGCTCCAGATTTATCAGCAATAAACCAGCCAGCCGGAAGGGCCGAGC
GCAGAAGTGGTCCTGCAACTTTATCCGCCTCCATCCAGTCTATTAATTGTTGCCGGGAAGCTAGAGTAAG
TAGTTCGCCAGTTAATAGTTTGCGCAACGTTGTTGCCATTGCTACAGGCATCGTGGTGTCACGCTCGTCG
TTTGGTATGGCTTCATTCAGCTCCGGTTCCCAACGATCAAGGCGAGTTACATGATCCCCCATGTTGTGCA
AAAAAGCGGTTAGCTCCTTCGGTCCTCCGATCGTTGTCAGAAGTAAGTTGGCCGCAGTGTTATCACTCAT
GGTTATGGCAGCACTGCATAATTCTCTTACTGTCATGCCATCCGTAAGATGCTTTTCTGTGACTGGTGAG
TACTCAACCAAGTCATTCTGAGAATAGTGTATGCGGCGACCGAGTTGCTCTTGCCCGGCGTCAATACGGG
ATAATACCGCGCCACATAGCAGAACTTTAAAAGTGCTCATCATTGGAAAACGTTCTTCGGGGCGAAAACT
CTCAAGGATCTTACCGCTGTTGAGATCCAGTTCGATGTAACCCACTCGTGCACCCAACTGATCTTCAGCA
TCTTTTACTTTCACCAGCGTTTCTGGGTGAGCAAAAACAGGAAGGCAAAATGCCGCAAAAAAGGGAATAA
GGGCGACACGGAAATGTTGAATACTCATACTCTTCCTTTTTCAATATTATTGAAGCATTTATCAGGGTTA
TTGTCTCATGAGCGGATACATATTTGAATGTATTTAGAAAAATAAACAAATAGGGGTTCCGCGCACATTT
CCCCGAAAAGTGCCACCTGACGTC
Features (pLannotate 1.2.2; 20 found; start..end, strand, type, name):
     28..80      -  misc_feature   bom (fragment): basis of mobility region from pBR322
    235..614     +  enhancer       CMV enhancer: human cytomegalovirus immediate early enhancer
    615..818     +  promoter       CMV promoter: human cytomegalovirus (CMV) immediate early promoter
    814..847     +  LTR            5' LTR (truncated) (fragment): truncated 5' long terminal repeat (LTR) from HIV-1
    863..881     +  promoter       T7 promoter: promoter for bacteriophage T7 RNA polymerase
    927..2183    +  CDS            N: NCAP_SARS2 - Experimental evidence at protein level: Swiss-Prot protein existence level 1. Packages the positive strand viral genome RNA into a helical ribonucleocapsid (RNP) and plays a fundamental role during virion assembly through its interactions with the viral genome and membrane protein M. Plays an important role in enhancing the efficiency of subgenomic viral RNA transcription as well as viral replication (By similarity). May modulate transforming growth factor-beta signaling by binding host smad3 (By similarity). From Severe acute respiratory syndrome coronavirus 2 (2019-nCoV) (SARS-C
   2260..2484    +  polyA_signal   bGH poly(A) signal: bovine growth hormone polyadenylation signal
   2488..2509    +  promoter       SV40 promoter (fragment): SV40 enhancer and early promoter
   2530..2958    +  rep_origin     f1 ori (sequence partly withheld): f1 bacteriophage origin of replication; arrow indicates direction of (+) strand synthesis
   2972..3301    +  promoter       SV40 promoter: SV40 enhancer and early promoter
   3368..4159    +  CDS            neo: KKA2_KLEPN - Also known as kan, nptII. Experimental evidence at protein level: Swiss-Prot protein existence level 1. Resistance to kanamycin, neomycin, paromomycin, ribostamycin, butirosin and gentamicin B. From Klebsiella pneumoniae.
   4183..4341    +  CDS            ble (fragment): BLE_KLEPN - Experimental evidence at protein level: Swiss-Prot protein existence level 1. Binding protein with a strong affinity to the bleomycin family of antibiotics. Binds to CL990; an antimitotic-antibiotic compound. From Klebsiella pneumoniae.
   4336..4457    +  polyA_signal   SV40 poly(A) signal: SV40 polyadenylation signal
   4530..4546    -  protein_bind   lac operator: The lac repressor binds to the lac operator to inhibit transcription in E. coli. This inhibition can be relieved by adding lactose or isopropyl-β-D-thiogalactopyranoside (IPTG). lac repressor encoded by lacI
   4554..4584    -  promoter       lac promoter: promoter for the E. coli lac operon
   4599..4620    -  protein_bind   CAP binding site: CAP binding activates transcription in the presence of cAMP. E. coli catabolite activator protein
   4633..4725    -  CDS            lacI (fragment): lac repressor; lacI; The lac repressor binds to the lac operator to inhibit transcription in E. coli. This inhibition can be relieved by adding lactose or isopropyl-β-D-thiogalactopyranoside (IPTG).
   4908..5496    -  rep_origin     ori: high-copy-number ColE1/pMB1/pBR322/pUC origin of replication
   5667..6527    -  CDS            AmpR: β-lactamase; bla; confers resistance to ampicillin, carbenicillin, and related antibiotics
   6528..6632    -  promoter       AmpR promoter: bla
