[The description below was written by a language model from this plasmid's Addgene catalogue record and pLannotate feature annotations shown in this document.]
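Description:
pcDNA3.1 SARS-CoV-2 N is a mammalian expression plasmid built on the pcDNA3.1 backbone that drives production of the SARS-CoV-2 nucleocapsid (N) protein in transfected cells. The full-length sequence record is about 6.7 kb. In bacteria it is maintained through a high-copy ColE1/pUC-type origin and selected with ampicillin via the β-lactamase gene and its native promoter. An f1 bacteriophage origin is also present, which in principle permits single-stranded DNA rescue. Short annotated fragments of bom, lacI, ble and a lac promoter/operator region are backbone remnants rather than functional modules.

The expression cassette consists of the human cytomegalovirus immediate-early enhancer and promoter, followed by a T7 promoter that allows in vitro transcription or serves as a sequencing site. Next come the N open reading frame and the bovine growth hormone polyadenylation signal. The short hit to a truncated HIV-1 5' LTR at the end of the CMV promoter spans only a few dozen bases and is most likely an annotation artefact, not a lentiviral element. No epitope tag or reporter fusion is annotated on N, and the record does not state whether the coding sequence is codon-optimised. A separate SV40 early promoter drives the neomycin phosphotransferase gene, terminated by an SV40 polyadenylation signal, so stable mammalian lines can be selected with G418.

N packages the viral RNA genome into a ribonucleocapsid and participates in virion assembly through its interaction with the membrane protein. The stated purpose is simply expression of N in mammalian cells. The plasmid was deposited in connection with a study of the D614G spike variant, but the record does not describe its specific role in that work.
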