Addgene plasmid #158079: pcDNA3.1 SARS-CoV-2 N
Purpose: Expresses SARS-CoV-2 nucleocapsid protein in mammalian cells
Depositing lab: Jeremy Luban. Depositing organization: University of Massachusetts, Worcester. Publication: Structural and Functional Analysis of the D614G SARS-CoV-2 Spike Protein Variant. Yurkovetskiy L, Wang X, Pascal KE, Tomkins-Tinch C, Nyalile TP, Wang Y, Baum A, Diehl WE, Dauphin A, Carbone C, Veinotte K, Egri SB, Schaffner SF, Lemieux JE, Munro JB, Rafique A, Barve A, Sabeti PC, Kyratsous CA, Dudkina NV, Shen K, Luban J. Cell. 2020 Sep 15. pii: S0092-8674(20)31229-0. doi: 10.1016/j.cell.2020.09.032. PubMed 32991842.
Backbone
  Vector backbone: pcDNA3.1
  Vector type: Mammalian Expression
  Selectable markers: Neomycin (select with G418)
Growth in bacteria
  Bacterial resistance: Ampicillin, 100 μg/mL
  Growth temperature: 30°C
  Growth strain: DH5alpha
  Copy number: High Copy
Gene/Insert
  Gene/Insert name: SARS-CoV-2 nucleocapsid
  Entrez Gene: N (a.k.a. GU280_gp10)
Terms and licenses: Academic/Nonprofit Terms; Industry Terms: Not Available to Industry
How to cite: pcDNA3.1 SARS-CoV-2 N was a gift from Jeremy Luban (Addgene plasmid # 158079 ; http://n2t.net/addgene:158079 ; RRID:Addgene_158079)
